>Addgene plasmid #122819 | pAC10099_pLX-Puro-IRES-TagBFP2 | depositor full sequence | sequence record 234321 | pAC10099_pLX-Puro-IRES-TagBFP2 sequence 9243 bps
CCCGGGGTTATTAATAGTAATCAATTACGGGGTCATTAGTTCATAGCCCATATATGGAGTTCCGCGTTAC
ATAACTTACGGTAAATGGCCCGCCTGGCTGACCGCCCAACGACCCCCGCCCATTGACGTCAATAATGACG
TATGTTCCCATAGTAACGCCAATAGGGACTTTCCATTGACGTCAATGGGTGGAGTATTTACGGTAAACTG
CCCACTTGGCAGTACATCAAGTGTATCATATGCCAAGTACGCCCCCTATTGACGTCAATGACGGTAAATG
GCCCGCCTGGCATTATGCCCAGTACATGACCTTATGGGACTTTCCTACTTGGCAGTACATCTACGTATTA
GTCATCGCTATTACCATGGTGATGCGGTTTTGGCAGTACATCAATGGGCGTGGATAGCGGTTTGACTCAC
GGGGATTTCCAAGTCTCCACCCCATTGACGTCAATGGGAGTTTGTTTTGGCACCAAAATCAACGGGACTT
TCCAAAATGTCGTAACAACTCCGCCCCATTGACGCAAATGGGCGGTAGGCGTGTACGGTGGGAGGTCTAT
ATAAGCAGAGCTCTCTGGCTAACTGTCGGGATCAACAAGTTTGTACAAAAAAGCAGGCTCCGAATTCACC
GGTGCCACCATGACCGAGTACAAGCCCACGGTGCGCCTCGCCACCCGCGACGACGTCCCCAGGGCCGTAC
GCACCCTCGCCGCCGCGTTCGCCGACTACCCCGCCACGCGCCACACCGTCGATCCGGACCGCCACATCGA
GCGGGTCACCGAGCTGCAAGAACTCTTCCTCACGCGCGTCGGGCTCGACATCGGCAAGGTGTGGGTCGCG
GACGACGGCGCCGCGGTGGCGGTCTGGACCACGCCGGAGAGCGTCGAAGCGGGGGCGGTGTTCGCCGAGA
TCGGCCCGCGCATGGCCGAGTTGAGCGGTTCCCGGCTGGCCGCGCAGCAACAGATGGAAGGCCTCCTGGC
GCCGCACCGGCCCAAGGAGCCCGCGTGGTTCCTGGCCACCGTCGGCGTCTCGCCCGACCACCAGGGCAAG
GGTCTGGGCAGCGCCGTCGTGCTCCCCGGAGTGGAGGCGGCCGAGCGCGCCGGGGTGCCCGCCTTCCTGG
AGACCTCCGCGCCCCGCAACCTCCCCTTCTACGAGCGGCTCGGCTTCACCGTCACCGCCGACGTCGAGGT
GCCCGAAGGACCGCGCACCTGGTGCATGACCCGCAAGCCCGGTGCCTGATTAATTAAGAATTCGACCCAG
CTTTCTTGTACAAAGTGGTTGGTAAGCCTATCCCTAACCCTCTCCTCGGTCTCGATTCTACGTAGTAATG
AGCTAGCAGTCTCGAGGTTAACGAATTCCGCCCCCCCCCTAACGTTACTGGCCGAAGCCGCTTGGAATAA
GGCCGGTGTGCGCTTGTCTATATGTTATTTTCCACCATATTGCCGTCTTTTGGCAATGTGAGGGCCCGGA
AACCTGGCCCTGTCTTCTTGACGAGCATTCCTAGGGGTCTTTCCCCTCTCGCCAAAGGAATGCAAGGTCT
GTTGAATGTCGTGAAGGAAGCAGTTCCTCTGGAAGCTTCTTGAAGACAAACAACGTCTGTAGCGACCCTT
TGCAGGCAGCGGAACCCCCCACCTGGCGACAGGTGCCCCTGCGGCCAAAAGCCACGTGTATAAGATACAC
CTGCAAAGGCGGCACAACCCCAGTGCCACGTTGTGAGTTGGATAGTTGTGGAAAGAGTCAAATGGCTCTC
CTCAAGCGTATTCAACAAGGGGCTGAAGGATGCCCAGAAGGTACCCCATTGTATGGGATCTGATCTGGGG
CCTCGGTGCACATGCTTTACATGTGTTTAGTCGAGGTTAAAAAAACGTCTAGGCCCCCCGAACCACGGGG
ACGTGGTTTTCCTTTGAAAAACACGATAATACCATGGCCATGAGCGAGCTGATTAAGGAGAACATGCACA
TGAAGCTGTACATGGAGGGCACCGTGGACAACCATCACTTCAAGTGCACATCCGAGGGCGAAGGCAAGCC
CTACGAGGGCACCCAGACCATGAGAATCAAGGTGGTCGAGGGCGGCCCTCTCCCCTTCGCCTTCGACATC
CTGGCTACTAGCTTCCTCTACGGCAGCAAGACCTTCATCAACCACACCCAGGGCATCCCCGACTTCTTCA
AGCAGTCCTTCCCTGAGGGCTTCACATGGGAGAGAGTCACCACATACGAAGACGGGGGCGTGCTGACCGC
TACCCAGGACACCAGCCTCCAGGACGGCTGCCTCATCTACAACGTCAAGATCAGAGGGGTGAACTTCACA
TCCAACGGCCCTGTGATGCAGAAGAAAACACTCGGCTGGGAGGCCTTCACCGAGACGCTGTACCCCGCTG
ACGGCGGCCTGGAAGGCAGAAACGACATGGCCCTGAAGCTCGTGGGCGGGAGCCATCTGATCGCAAACAT
CAAGACCACATATAGATCCAAGAAACCCGCTAAGAACCTCAAGATGCCTGGCGTCTACTATGTGGACTAC
AGACTGGAAAGAATCAAGGAGGCCAACAACGAGACCTACGTCGAGCAGCACGAGGTGGCAGTGGCCAGAT
ACTGCGACCTCCCTAGCAAACTGGGGCACAAGCTTAATTAACACCGGTGGCGCGTTAAGTCGACAATCAA
CCTCTGGATTACAAAATTTGTGAAAGATTGACTGGTATTCTTAACTATGTTGCTCCTTTTACGCTATGTG
GATACGCTGCTTTAATGCCTTTGTATCATGCTATTGCTTCCCGTATGGCTTTCATTTTCTCCTCCTTGTA
TAAATCCTGGTTGCTGTCTCTTTATGAGGAGTTGTGGCCCGTTGTCAGGCAACGTGGCGTGGTGTGCACT
GTGTTTGCTGACGCAACCCCCACTGGTTGGGGCATTGCCACCACCTGTCAGCTCCTTTCCGGGACTTTCG
CTTTCCCCCTCCCTATTGCCACGGCGGAACTCATCGCCGCCTGCCTTGCCCGCTGCTGGACAGGGGCTCG
GCTGTTGGGCACTGACAATTCCGTGGTGTTGTCGGGGAAATCATCGTCCTTTCCTTGGCTGCTCGCCTGT
GTTGCCACCTGGATTCTGCGCGGGACGTCCTTCTGCTACGTCCCTTCGGCCCTCAATCCAGCGGACCTTC
CTTCCCGCGGCCTGCTGCCGGCTCTGCGGCCTCTTCCGCGTCTTCGCCTTCGCCCTCAGACGAGTCGGAT
CTCCCTTTGGGCCGCCTCCCCGCGTCGACTTTAAGACCAATGACTTACAAGGCAGCTGTAGATCTTAGCC
ACTTTTTAAAAGAAAAGGGGGGACTGGAAGGGCTAATTCACTCCCAACGAAGACAAGATCTGCTTTTTGC
TTGTACTGGGTCTCTCTGGTTAGACCAGATCTGAGCCTGGGAGCTCTCTGGCTAACTAGGGAACCCACTG
CTTAAGCCTCAATAAAGCTTGCCTTGAGTGCTTCAAGTAGTGTGTGCCCGTCTGTTGTGTGACTCTGGTA
ACTAGAGATCCCTCAGACCCTTTTAGTCAGTGTGGAAAATCTCTAGCAGTACGTATAGTAGTTCATGTCA
TCTTATTATTCAGTATTTATAACTTGCAAAGAAATGAATATCAGAGAGTGAGAGGAACTTGTTTATTGCA
GCTTATAATGGTTACAAATAAAGCAATAGCATCACAAATTTCACAAATAAAGCATTTTTTTCACTGCATT
CTAGTTGTGGTTTGTCCAAACTCATCAATGTATCTTATCATGTCTGGCTCTAGCTATCCCGCCCCTAACT
CCGCCCATCCCGCCCCTAACTCCGCCCAGTTCCGCCCATTCTCCGCCCCATGGCTGACTAATTTTTTTTA
TTTATGCAGAGGCCGAGGCCGCCTCGGCCTCTGAGCTATTCCAGAAGTAGTGAGGAGGCTTTTTTGGAGG
CCTAGGGACGTACCCAATTCGCCCTATAGTGAGTCGTATTACGCGCGCTCACTGGCCGTCGTTTTACAAC
GTCGTGACTGGGAAAACCCTGGCGTTACCCAACTTAATCGCCTTGCAGCACATCCCCCTTTCGCCAGCTG
GCGTAATAGCGAAGAGGCCCGCACCGATCGCCCTTCCCAACAGTTGCGCAGCCTGAATGGCGAATGGG
[124 nt withheld, positions 4129-4252]
C
[91 nt withheld, positions 4254-4344]
A
[49 nt withheld, positions 4346-4394]
CCTTTGACGTTGGAGTCCACGTTCTTT
[37 nt withheld, positions 4422-4458]
ACCCTATCTCGGTCTATTCTTTTGATTTATAAGGGATTTTGCCGATTTCGGCCTATTGGTTAAAAAATGA
GCTGATTTAACAAAAATTTAACGCGAATTTTAACAAAATATTAACGCTTACAATTTAGGTGGCACTTTTC
GGGGAAATGTGCGCGGAACCCCTATTTGTTTATTTTTCTAAATACATTCAAATATGTATCCGCTCATGAG
ACAATAACCCTGATAAATGCTTCAATAATATTGAAAAAGGAAGAGTATGAGTATTCAACATTTCCGTGTC
GCCCTTATTCCCTTTTTTGCGGCATTTTGCCTTCCTGTTTTTGCTCACCCAGAAACGCTGGTGAAAGTAA
AAGATGCTGAAGATCAGTTGGGTGCACGAGTGGGTTACATCGAACTGGATCTCAACAGCGGTAAGATCCT
TGAGAGTTTTCGCCCCGAAGAACGTTTTCCAATGATGAGCACTTTTAAAGTTCTGCTATGTGGCGCGGTA
TTATCCCGTATTGACGCCGGGCAAGAGCAACTCGGTCGCCGCATACACTATTCTCAGAATGACTTGGTTG
AGTACTCACCAGTCACAGAAAAGCATCTTACGGATGGCATGACAGTAAGAGAATTATGCAGTGCTGCCAT
AACCATGAGTGATAACACTGCGGCCAACTTACTTCTGACAACGATCGGAGGACCGAAGGAGCTAACCGCT
TTTTTGCACAACATGGGGGATCATGTAACTCGCCTTGATCGTTGGGAACCGGAGCTGAATGAAGCCATAC
CAAACGACGAGCGTGACACCACGATGCCTGTAGCAATGGCAACAACGTTGCGCAAACTATTAACTGGCGA
ACTACTTACTCTAGCTTCCCGGCAACAATTAATAGACTGGATGGAGGCGGATAAAGTTGCAGGACCACTT
CTGCGCTCGGCCCTTCCGGCTGGCTGGTTTATTGCTGATAAATCTGGAGCCGGTGAGCGTGGGTCTCGCG
GTATCATTGCAGCACTGGGGCCAGATGGTAAGCCCTCCCGTATCGTAGTTATCTACACGACGGGGAGTCA
GGCAACTATGGATGAACGAAATAGACAGATCGCTGAGATAGGTGCCTCACTGATTAAGCATTGGTAACTG
TCAGACCAAGTTTACTCATATATACTTTAGATTGATTTAAAACTTCATTTTTAATTTAAAAGGATCTAGG
TGAAGATCCTTTTTGATAATCTCATGACCAAAATCCCTTAACGTGAGTTTTCGTTCCACTGAGCGTCAGA
CCCCGTAGAAAAGATCAAAGGATCTTCTTGAGATCCTTTTTTTCTGCGCGTAATCTGCTGCTTGCAAACA
AAAAAACCACCGCTACCAGCGGTGGTTTGTTTGCCGGATCAAGAGCTACCAACTCTTTTTCCGAAGGTAA
CTGGCTTCAGCAGAGCGCAGATACCAAATACTGTTCTTCTAGTGTAGCCGTAGTTAGGCCACCACTTCAA
GAACTCTGTAGCACCGCCTACATACCTCGCTCTGCTAATCCTGTTACCAGTGGCTGCTGCCAGTGGCGAT
AAGTCGTGTCTTACCGGGTTGGACTCAAGACGATAGTTACCGGATAAGGCGCAGCGGTCGGGCTGAACGG
GGGGTTCGTGCACACAGCCCAGCTTGGAGCGAACGACCTACACCGAACTGAGATACCTACAGCGTGAGCT
ATGAGAAAGCGCCACGCTTCCCGAAGGGAGAAAGGCGGACAGGTATCCGGTAAGCGGCAGGGTCGGAACA
GGAGAGCGCACGAGGGAGCTTCCAGGGGGAAACGCCTGGTATCTTTATAGTCCTGTCGGGTTTCGCCACC
TCTGACTTGAGCGTCGATTTTTGTGATGCTCGTCAGGGGGGCGGAGCCTATGGAAAAACGCCAGCAACGC
GGCCTTTTTACGGTTCCTGGCCTTTTGCTGGCCTTTTGCTCACATGTTCTTTCCTGCGTTATCCCCTGAT
TCTGTGGATAACCGTATTACCGCCTTTGAGTGAGCTGATACCGCTCGCCGCAGCCGAACGACCGAGCGCA
GCGAGTCAGTGAGCGAGGAAGCGGAAGAGCGCCCAATACGCAAACCGCCTCTCCCCGCGCGTTGGCCGAT
TCATTAATGCAGCTGGCACGACAGGTTTCCCGACTGGAAAGCGGGCAGTGAGCGCAACGCAATTAATGTG
AGTTAGCTCACTCATTAGGCACCCCAGGCTTTACACTTTATGCTTCCGGCTCGTATGTTGTGTGGAATTG
TGAGCGGATAACAATTTCACACAGGAAACAGCTATGACCATGATTACGCCAAGCGCGCAATTAACCCTCA
CTAAAGGGAACAAAAGCTGGAGCTGCAAGCTTAATGTAGTCTTATGCAATACTCTTGTAGTCTTGCAACA
TGGTAACGATGAGTTAGCAACATGCCTTACAAGGAGAGAAAAAGCACCGTGCATGCCGATTGGTGGAAGT
AAGGTGGTACGATCGTGCCTTATTAGGAAGGCAACAGACGGGTCTGACATGGATTGGACGAACCACTGAA
TTGCCGCATTGCAGAGATATTGTATTTAAGTGCCTAGCTCGATACATAAACGGGTCTCTCTGGTTAGACC
AGATCTGAGCCTGGGAGCTCTCTGGCTAACTAGGGAACCCACTGCTTAAGCCTCAATAAAGCTTGCCTTG
AGTGCTTCAAGTAGTGTGTGCCCGTCTGTTGTGTGACTCTGGTAACTAGAGATCCCTCAGACCCTTTTAG
TCAGTGTGGAAAATCTCTAGCAGTGGCGCCCGAACAGGGACTTGAAAGCGAAAGGGAAACCAGAGGAGCT
CTCTCGACGCAGGACTCGGCTTGCTGAAGCGCGCACGGCAAGAGGCGAGGGGCGGCGACTGGTGAGTACG
CCAAAAATTTTGACTAGCGGAGGCTAGAAGGAGAGAGATGGGTGCGAGAGCGTCAGTATTAAGCGGGGGA
GAATTAGATCGCGATGGGAAAAAATTCGGTTAAGGCCAGGGGGAAAGAAAAAATATAAATTAAAACATAT
AGTATGGGCAAGCAGGGAGCTAGAACGATTCGCAGTTAATCCTGGCCTGTTAGAAACATCAGAAGGCTGT
AGACAAATACTGGGACAGCTACAACCATCCCTTCAGACAGGATCAGAAGAACTTAGATCATTATATAATA
CAGTAGCAACCCTCTATTGTGTGCATCAAAGGATAGAGATAAAAGACACCAAGGAAGCTTTAGACAAGAT
AGAGGAAGAGCAAAACAAAAGTAAGACCACCGCACAGCAAGCGGCCGCTGATCTTCAGACCTGGAGGAGG
AGATATGAGGGACAATTGGAGAAGTGAATTATATAAATATAAAGTAGTAAAAATTGAACCATTAGGAGTA
GCACCCACCAAGGCAAAGAGAAGAGTGGTGCAGAGAGAAAAAAGAGCAGTGGGAATAGGAGCTTTGTTCC
TTGGGTTCTTGGGAGCAGCAGGAAGCACTATGGGCGCAGCGTCAATGACGCTGACGGTACAGGCCAGACA
ATTATTGTCTGGTATAGTGCAGCAGCAGAACAATTTGCTGAGGGCTATTGAGGCGCAACAGCATCTGTTG
CAACTCACAGTCTGGGGCATCAAGCAGCTCCAGGCAAGAATCCTGGCTGTGGAAAGATACCTAAAGGATC
AACAGCTCCTGGGGATTTGGGGTTGCTCTGGAAAACTCATTTGCACCACTGCTGTGCCTTGGAATGCTAG
TTGGAGTAATAAATCTCTGGAACAGATTTGGAATCACACGACCTGGATGGAGTGGGACAGAGAAATTAAC
AATTACACAAGCTTAATACACTCCTTAATTGAAGAATCGCAAAACCAGCAAGAAAAGAATGAACAAGAAT
TATTGGAATTAGATAAATGGGCAAGTTTGTGGAATTGGTTTAACATAACAAATTGGCTGTGGTATATAAA
ATTATTCATAATGATAGTAGGAGGCTTGGTAGGTTTAAGAATAGTTTTTGCTGTACTTTCTATAGTGAAT
AGAGTTAGGCAGGGATATTCACCATTATCGTTTCAGACCCACCTCCCAACCCCGAGGGGACCCTTGCGCC
TTTTCCAAGGCAGCCCTGGGTTTGCGCAGGGACGCGGCTGCTCTGGGCGTGGTTCCGGGAAACGCAGCGG
CGCCGACCCTGGGTCTCGCACATTCTTCACGTCCGTTCGCAGCGTCACCCGGATCTTCGCCGCTACCCTT
GTGGGCCCCCCGGCGACGCTTCCTGCTCCGCCCCTAAGTCGGGAAGGTTCCTTGCGGTTCGCGGCGTGCC
GGACGTGACAAACGGAAGCCGCACGTCTCACTAGTACCCTCGCAGACGGACAGCGCCAGGGAGCAATGGC
AGCGCGCCGACCGCGATGGGCTGTGGCCAATAGCGGCTGCTCAGCAGGGCGCGCCGAGAGCAGCGGCCGG
GAAGGGGCGGTGCGGGAGGCGGGGTGTGGGGCGGTAGTGTGGGCCCTGTTCCTGCCCGCGCGGTGTTCCG
CATTCTGCAAGCCTCCGGAGCGCACGTCGGCAGTCGGCTCCCTCGTTGACCGAATCACCGACCTCTCTCC
CCAGGGGGTACCCAGCTGTCTAGAGAATTCTAGATCTTGAGACAAATGGCAGTATTCATCCACAATTTTA
AAAGAAAAGGGGGGATTGGGGGGTACAGTGCAGGGGAAAGAATAGTAGACATAATAGCAACAGACATACA
AACTAAAGAATTACAAAAACAAATTACAAAAATTCAAAATTTTCGGGTTTATTACAGGGACAGCAGAGAT
CCACTTTGGCGCCGGCTCGAGGGGG
Features (pLannotate 1.2.2; 32 found; start..end, strand, type, name):
     65..368     +  enhancer       CMV enhancer: human cytomegalovirus immediate early enhancer
    369..572     +  promoter       CMV promoter: human cytomegalovirus (CMV) immediate early promoter
    595..619     +  protein_bind   attB1: mutant version of attB; recombination site for the Gateway® BP reaction BP Clonase™
    640..1239    +  CDS            PuroR: puromycin N-acetyltransferase; pac from Streptomyces alboniger; confers resistance to puromycin
   1255..1279    -  protein_bind   attB2: mutant version of attB; recombination site for the Gateway® BP reaction BP Clonase™
   1281..1322    +  CDS            V5 tag: epitope tag from simian virus 5
   1361..1930    +  misc_feature   IRES2: internal ribosome entry site (IRES) of the encephalomyocarditis virus (EMCV)
   1930..2631    +  CDS            TagBFP: monomeric blue fluorescent protein mammalian codon-optimized
   2655..3243    +  misc_feature   WPRE: woodchuck hepatitis virus posttranscriptional regulatory element
   3294..3313    +  misc_feature   cPPT/CTS (fragment): central polypurine tract and central termination sequence of HIV-1
   3315..3548    +  LTR            3' LTR (ΔU3): self-inactivating 3' long terminal repeat (LTR) from HIV-1
   3626..3747    +  polyA_signal   SV40 poly(A) signal: SV40 polyadenylation signal
   3787..3922    +  rep_origin     SV40 ori: SV40 origin of replication
   3943..3961    -  promoter       T7 promoter: promoter for bacteriophage T7 RNA polymerase
   3969..4124    +  CDS            lacZα (fragment): LacZα fragment of β-galactosidase; lacZ fragment
   4129..4557    +  rep_origin     f1 ori (sequence partly withheld): f1 bacteriophage origin of replication; arrow indicates direction of (+) strand synthesis
   4610..4714    +  promoter       AmpR promoter: bla
   4715..5575    +  CDS            AmpR: β-lactamase; bla; confers resistance to ampicillin, carbenicillin, and related antibiotics
   5746..6334    +  rep_origin     ori: high-copy-number ColE1/pMB1/pBR322/pUC origin of replication
   6517..6609    +  CDS            lacI (fragment): lac repressor; lacI; The lac repressor binds to the lac operator to inhibit transcription in E. coli. This inhibition can be relieved by adding lactose or isopropyl-β-D-thiogalactopyranoside (IPTG).
   6622..6643    +  protein_bind   CAP binding site: CAP binding activates transcription in the presence of cAMP. E. coli catabolite activator protein
   6658..6688    +  promoter       lac promoter: promoter for the E. coli lac operon
   6696..6712    +  protein_bind   lac operator: The lac repressor binds to the lac operator to inhibit transcription in E. coli. This inhibition can be relieved by adding lactose or isopropyl-β-D-thiogalactopyranoside (IPTG). lac repressor encoded by lacI
   6757..6775    +  promoter       T3 promoter: promoter for bacteriophage T3 RNA polymerase
   6803..7029    +  promoter       RSV promoter: Rous sarcoma virus enhancer/promoter
   7030..7210    +  LTR            5' LTR (truncated): truncated 5' long terminal repeat (LTR) from HIV-1
   7257..7382    +  misc_feature   HIV-1 Ψ: packaging signal of human immunodeficiency virus type 1
   7366..7729    +  CDS            HIV-1 gag (fragment): gag protein from human immunodeficiency virus 1; gag
   7875..8108    +  misc_feature   RRE: The Rev response element (RRE) of HIV-1 allows for Rev-dependent mRNA export from the nucleus to the cytoplasm.
   8485..8511    +  CDS            Rev (fragment): human immunodeficiency virus 1 (HIV-1) Rev protein; rev; enhances nuclear export of unspliced and incompletely spliced viral mRNAs
   8512..9012    +  promoter       hPGK promoter: human phosphoglycerate kinase 1 promoter
   9074..9191    +  misc_feature   cPPT/CTS: central polypurine tract and central termination sequence of HIV-1
