[The description below was written by a language model from this plasmid's Addgene catalogue record and pLannotate feature annotations shown in this document.]
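Description:
pAC10099_pLX-Puro-IRES-TagBFP2 is a 9,243 bp third-generation, self-inactivating HIV-1 lentiviral vector for mammalian expression. It was made by Gateway recombination of a synthetic, full-length ("non-split") puromycin resistance gene into the pLX-DEST-IRES-TagBFP2 destination backbone. In bacteria it is maintained by a high-copy ColE1/pUC-type origin and selected with ampicillin through the β-lactamase gene. An f1 origin, an SV40 origin and lac/T7/T3 remnants from the cloning backbone are also present.

The viral genome is transcribed from an RSV promoter fused to a truncated 5' LTR, which makes packaging Tat-independent. It carries the Ψ packaging signal with a gag fragment, the Rev response element, a cPPT/CTS, WPRE and a ΔU3 3' LTR followed by an SV40 polyadenylation signal. Within this, the CMV enhancer/promoter drives a bicistronic transcript. The puromycin N-acetyltransferase coding sequence is flanked by attB1 and attB2 sites left by the Gateway reaction, and a V5 tag sequence lies just downstream. The record does not state whether the tag is translated in frame with PuroR. An EMCV IRES then directs translation of the blue fluorescent protein TagBFP2 (annotated as TagBFP). Transduced cells can therefore be both selected with puromycin and tracked by blue fluorescence. The annotation also shows an hPGK promoter upstream of the cPPT and CMV elements with no coding sequence directly assigned to it, and the record does not explain its role.

The catalogue entry links the plasmid to work on split selectable markers. It presumably serves there as the intact-marker reference alongside split puromycin constructs, although the record does not say so explicitly.
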