Addgene plasmid #122819: pAC10099_pLX-Puro-IRES-TagBFP2
Purpose: Plasmid 99:Lentiviral vector encoding Non-split Puroand TagBFP2
Depositing lab: Albert Cheng. Publication: Split Selectable Markers. Jillette N, Du M, Cheng AW. bioRxiv 452979 10.1101/452979.
Backbone
  Vector backbone: pAC10094_pLX-DEST-IRES-TagBFP2 (Addgene# 122814)
  Vector type: Mammalian Expression, Lentiviral
  Selectable markers: Non-split Puro
Growth in bacteria
  Bacterial resistance: Ampicillin, 100 μg/mL
  Growth temperature: 30°C
  Growth strain: NEB Stable
  Copy number: Unknown
Gene/Insert
  Gene/Insert name: Non-split Puro
  Species: Synthetic
  Cloning method: Gateway Cloning
  Sequencing primers: 5′ CMV-Forward; 3′ IRES-R
Terms and licenses: Academic/Nonprofit Terms; Industry Terms: Not Available to Industry
Depositor comments: Please visit https://www.biorxiv.org/content/10.1101/452979v2 for BioRxiv preprint.
How to cite: pAC10099_pLX-Puro-IRES-TagBFP2 was a gift from Albert Cheng (Addgene plasmid # 122819)
